Addgene plasmid #79726: CDK2_HUMAN_D0
Purpose: This plasmid encodes the kinase domain of CDK2. Intended for co-expression with Lambda Phosphatase that accompanies this set to enhance bacterial kinase expression.
Depositing lab: John Chodera & Nicholas Levinson & Markus Seeliger. Depositing organization: Memorial Sloan-Kettering Cancer Center. Publication: An open library of human kinase domain constructs for automated bacterial expression. Albanese SK, Parton DL, Isik M, Rodriguez-Laureano L, Hanson SM, Behr JM, Gradia S, Jeans C, Levinson NM, Seeliger MA, Chodera JD. Biochemistry. 2018 Jul 13. doi: 10.1021/acs.biochem.7b01081. PubMed 30004690.
Backbone
  Vector backbone: pET His10 TEV LIC cloning vector (2B-T-10)
  Backbone manufacturer: Scott Gradia (Addgene plasmid # 78173)
  Vector type: Bacterial Expression
Growth in bacteria
  Bacterial resistance: Ampicillin, 100 μg/mL
  Growth temperature: 37°C
  Growth strain: DH5alpha
  Copy number: Low Copy
Gene/Insert
  Gene/Insert name: CDK2
  Species: H. sapiens (human)
  Entrez Gene: CDK2 (a.k.a. CDKN2, p33(CDK2))
  Promoter: T7
  Tag / fusion protein: His10-TEV (N terminal on backbone)
  Cloning method: Ligation Independent Cloning
  Sequencing primers: 5′ T7; 3′ T7 reverse
Terms and licenses: Academic/Nonprofit Terms; Industry Terms: Not Available to Industry
Depositor comments: This plasmid was generated as part of an open library of human kinase domain constructs for automated bacterial expression. The work can be found here doi: http://dx.doi.org/10.1101/038711 The lambda phosphatase expression vector can be found at https://www.addgene.org/79748/ The YopH Phosphatase expression vector can be found at https://www.addgene.org/79749/
How to cite: CDK2_HUMAN_D0 was a gift from John Chodera & Nicholas Levinson & Markus Seeliger (Addgene plasmid # 79726 ; http://n2t.net/addgene:79726 ; RRID:Addgene_79726)
