[The description below was written by a language model from this plasmid's Addgene catalogue record.]
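Description:
CDK2_HUMAN_D0 is a bacterial expression plasmid carrying the kinase domain of human CDK2 (cyclin-dependent kinase 2) in a pET-family backbone, the His10 TEV ligation-independent cloning vector known as 2B-T-10. It is propagated in E. coli as a low-copy plasmid under ampicillin selection, with a standard cloning strain recorded for maintenance. The record does not include a feature table, so the origin of replication and other backbone elements are not itemised, and the exact residue boundaries of the kinase domain fragment are not stated.

The insert was introduced by ligation-independent cloning downstream of a T7 promoter. Expression therefore depends on T7 RNA polymerase, which is usually supplied by a suitable E. coli expression host. The backbone contributes an N-terminal decahistidine tag followed by a TEV protease recognition site, so the protein can be captured by immobilised metal affinity chromatography and the tag then cleaved off to leave a near-native kinase domain.

The plasmid belongs to an open library of human kinase domain constructs designed for automated bacterial expression. It is intended for co-expression with the Lambda phosphatase vector that accompanies the set, and a YopH phosphatase vector is also available. Co-expressing a phosphatase is meant to improve bacterial kinase expression. The general rationale is that it keeps the kinase dephosphorylated and limits the toxicity or heterogeneity caused by uncontrolled kinase activity. Typical uses are production of recombinant CDK2 kinase domain for biochemical, biophysical or structural work.
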