>Addgene plasmid #79726 | CDK2_HUMAN_D0 | depositor partial sequence | sequence record 149048 | Sequence of gene (CDK2_HUMAN) inserted into backbone.
ATGGAGAACTTCCAAAAGGTGGAAAAGATCGGAGAGGGCACGTACGGAGTTGTGTACAAAGCCAGAAACA
AGTTGACGGGAGAGGTGGTGGCGCTTAAGAAAATCCGCCTGGACACTGAGACTGAGGGTGTGCCCAGTAC
TGCCATCCGAGAGATCTCTCTGCTTAAGGAGCTTAACCATCCTAATATTGTCAAGCTGCTGGATGTCATT
CACACAGAAAATAAACTCTACCTGGTTTTTGAATTTCTGCACCAAGATCTCAAGAAATTCATGGATGCCT
CTGCTCTCACTGGCATTCCTCTTCCCCTCATCAAGAGCTATCTGTTCCAGCTGCTCCAGGGCCTAGCTTT
CTGCCATTCTCATCGGGTCCTCCACCGAGACCTTAAACCTCAGAATCTGCTTATTAACACAGAGGGGGCC
ATCAAGCTAGCAGACTTTGGACTAGCCAGAGCTTTTGGAGTCCCTGTTCGTACTTACACCCATGAGGTGG
TGACCCTGTGGTACCGAGCTCCTGAAATCCTCCTGGGCTGCAAATATTATTCCACAGCTGTGGACATCTG
GAGCCTGGGCTGCATCTTTGCTGAGATGGTGACTCGCCGGGCCCTATTCCCTGGAGATTCTGAGATTGAC
CAGCTCTTCCGGATCTTTCGGACTCTGGGGACCCCAGATGAGGTGGTGTGGCCAGGAGTTACTTCTATGC
CTGATTACAAGCCAAGTTTCCCCAAGTGGGCCCGGCAAGATTTTAGTAAAGTTGTACCTCCCCTGGATGA
AGATGGACGGAGCTTGTTATCGCAAATGCTGCACTACGACCCTAACAAGCGGATTTCGGCCAAGGCAGCC
CTGGCTCACCCTTTCTTCCAGGATGTGACCAAGCCAGTACCCCATCTTCGA
