>Addgene plasmid #79726 | CDK2_HUMAN_D0 | addgene partial sequence | sequence record 159346 | T7 5'-TAATACGACTCACTATAGGG-3'
CCGGCTCCGGAGAGCTCTTTAATTAAGCGGCCGCCCTGCAGGACTCGAGTTCTAGAAATAATTTTGTTTA
ACTTTAAGAAGGAGATATACATATGAAATCTTCTCACCATCACCATCACCATCACCATCACCATGAAAAC
CTGTACTTCCAATCCAATGCAATGGAGAACTTCCAAAAGGTGGAAAAGATCGGAGAGGGCACGTACGGAG
TTGTGTACAAAGCCAGAAACAAGTTGACGGGAGAGGTGGTGGCGCTTAAGAAAATCCGCCTGGACACTGA
GACTGAGGGTGTGCCCAGTACTGCCATCCGAGAGATCTCTCTGCTTAAGGAGCTTAACCATCCTAATATT
GTCAAGCTGCTGGATGTCATTCACACAGAAAATAAACTCTACCTGGTTTTTGAATTTCTGCACCAAGATC
TCAAGAAATTCATGGATGCCTCTGCTCTCACTGGCATTCCTCTTCCCCTCATCAAGAGCTATCTGTTCCA
GCTGCTCCAGGGCCTAGCTTTCTGCCATTCTCATCGGGTCCTCCACCGAGACCTTAAACCTCAGAATCTG
CTTATTAACACAGAGGGGGCCATCAAGCTAGCAGACTTTGGACTAGCCAGAGCTTTTGGAGTCCCTGTTC
GTACTTACACCCATGAGGTGGTGACCCTGTGGTACCGAGCTCCTGAAATCCTCCTGGGCTGCAAATATTA
TTCCACAGCTGTGGACATCTGGAGCCTGGGCTGCATCTTTGCTGAGATGGTGACTCGCCGGGCCCTATTC
CCTGGAGATTCTGAGATTGACCAGCTCTTCCGGATCTTTCGGACTCTGGGGACCCCAGATGAGGTGGTGT
GGCCAGGAGTTACTTCTATGCCTGATTACAAGCCAAGTTTCCCCAAGTGGGCCCGGCAAGATTTTAGTAA
AGTTGTACCTCCCCTGGATGAAGATGGACGGAGCTTGTTATCGCAAATGCTGCACTACGACCCTAACAAG
CGGATTTCGGCCAAGGCAGCCCTGGCT
