>Addgene plasmid #79726 | CDK2_HUMAN_D0 | addgene partial sequence | sequence record 159347 | T7term 5'-GCTAGTTATTGCTCAGCGG-3'
TTTCGGGCTTTGTTAGCAGCCGGATCAGCGCGCACGCGTGGTACCGGCCGGCCACCAGGTGGCGCGCCGC
GATCGCGGATCCGTTATCCACTTCCAATGTTATTATCGAAGATGGGGTACTGGCTTGGTCACATCCTGGA
AGAAAGGGTGAGCCAGGGCTGCCTTGGCCGAAATCCGCTTGTTAGGGTCGTAGTGCAGCATTTGCGATAA
CAAGCTCCGTCCATCTTCATCCAGGGGAGGTACAACTTTACTAAAATCTTGCCGGGCCCACTTGGGGAAA
CTTGGCTTGTAATCAGGCATAGAAGTAACTCCTGGCCACACCACCTCATCTGGGGTCCCCAGAGTCCGAA
AGATCCGGAAGAGCTGGTCAATCTCAGAATCTCCAGGGAATAGGGCCCGGCGAGTCACCATCTCAGCAAA
GATGCAGCCCAGGCTCCAGATGTCCACAGCTGTGGAATAATATTTGCAGCCCAGGAGGATTTCAGGAGCT
CGGTACCACAGGGTCACCACCTCATGGGTGTAAGTACGAACAGGGACTCCAAAAGCTCTGGCTAGTCCAA
AGTCTGCTAGCTTGATGGCCCCCTCTGTGTTAATAAGCAGATTCTGAGGTTTAAGGTCTCGGTGGAGGAC
CCGATGAGAATGGCAGAAAGCTAGGCCCTGGAGCAGCTGGAACAGATAGCTCTTGATGAGGGGAAGAGGA
ATGCCAGTGAGAGCAGAGGCATCCATGAATTTCTTGAGATCTTGGTGCAGAAATTCAAAAACCAGGTAGA
GTTTATTTTCTGTGTGAATGACATCCAGCAGCTTGACAATATTAGGATGGTTAAGCTCCTTAAGCAGAGA
GATCTCTCGGATGGCAGTACTGGGCACACCCTCAGTCTCAGTGTCCAGGCGGATTTTCTTAAGCGCCACC
ACCTCTCCCGTCAACTTGTTTCTGGCTTTGTACACAACTCCGTACGTGCCCTCTCCGATCTTTTCCACCT
TTTGGAAGTTCTCCATTG
